Addgene plasmid #58172: mTagBFP-GFP2-FRET
Purpose: (Empty Backbone) Localization: Cytosolic FRET, Excitation: , Emission
Depositing lab: Michael Davidson. Depositing organization: Florida State University, Tallahassee.
Backbone
  Vector backbone: Unknown
  Vector type: Mammalian Expression
  Selectable markers: Neomycin (select with G418)
  Tag / fusion protein: mTagBFP; TagGFP2
Growth in bacteria
  Bacterial resistance: Kanamycin, 50 μg/mL
  Growth temperature: 37°C
  Growth strain: DH5alpha
  Copy number: High Copy
Gene/Insert
  Gene/Insert name: None
  Tag / fusion protein: mTagBFP; TagGFP2
Terms and licenses: Academic/Nonprofit Terms; Industry Terms
Depositor comments: FRET Indicator - Live and Fixed Cells.
How to cite: mTagBFP-GFP2-FRET was a gift from Michael Davidson (Addgene plasmid # 58172 ; http://n2t.net/addgene:58172 ; RRID:Addgene_58172)
