[The description below was written by a language model from this plasmid's Addgene catalogue record.]
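Description:
mTagBFP-GFP2-FRET is a mammalian expression plasmid that encodes a tandem fluorescent protein pair, the blue mTagBFP and the green TagGFP2, intended to act as a cytosolic FRET construct. The record lists it as an empty backbone with no additional gene or insert, so the two fluorescent proteins themselves are the payload. The name and the stated purpose suggest they are joined as a single fusion, in which mTagBFP would serve as the donor and TagGFP2 as the acceptor for Förster resonance energy transfer. However, the linker, the order of the two proteins beyond what the name implies, and the excitation and emission values are not given. With no targeting sequence recorded, the product is described as localizing to the cytosol.

The parental backbone is recorded as unknown, and neither the promoter driving expression nor the origin of replication is stated. The plasmid is maintained in bacteria as a high-copy plasmid under kanamycin selection, and it carries a neomycin resistance marker that allows G418 selection of stably transfected mammalian cells.

According to the depositor's comments, the construct is a FRET indicator suitable for both live and fixed cells. A directly linked donor–acceptor pair of this kind is commonly used as a positive control or calibration standard when setting up FRET imaging with this blue–green pair, although the record does not spell out that particular application. No feature table was provided, so the arrangement of elements cannot be described in more detail.
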