>Addgene plasmid #58172 | mTagBFP-GFP2-FRET | addgene partial sequence | sequence record 114978 | BFP-F 5'-CCTTCACCGAGACGCTGTA-3'
AACGACATGGCCCTGAAGCTCGTGGGCGGGAGCCATCTGATCGCAAACATCAAGACCACATATAGATCCA
AGAAACCCGCTAAGAACCTCAAGATGCCTGGCGTCTACTATGTGGACTACAGACTGGAAAGAATCAAGGA
GGCCAACAACGAGACCTACGTCGAGCAGCACGAGGTGGCAGTGGCCAGATACTGCGACCTCCCTAGCAAA
CTGGGGCACAAGCTTAATTCCGGACTCAGATCCCCACCGGTCGCCACCATGAGCGGGGGCGAGGAGCTGT
TCGCCGGCATCGTGCCCGTGCTGATCGAGCTGGACGGCGACGTGCACGGCCACAAGTTCAGCGTGCGCGG
CGAGGGCGAGGGCGACGCCGACTACGGCAAGCTGGAGATCAAGTTCATCTGCACCACCGGCAAGCTGCCC
GTGCCCTGGCCCACCCTGGTGACCACCCTCTGCTACGGCATCCAGTGCTTCGCCCGCTACCCCGAGCACA
TGAAGATGAACGACTTCTTCAAGAGCGCCATGCCCGAGGGCTACATCCAGGAGCGCACCATCCAGTTCCA
GGACGACGGCAAGTACAAGACCCGCGGCGAGGTGAAGTTCGAGGGCGACACCCTGGTGAACCGCATCGAG
CTGAAGGGCAAGGACTTCAAGGAGGACGGCAACATCCTGGGCCACAAGCTGGAGTACAGCTTCAACAGCC
ACAACGTGTACATCCGCCCCGACAAGGCCAACAACGGCCTGGAGGCTAACTTCAAGACCCGCCACAACAT
CGAGGGCGGCGGCGTGCAGCTGGCCGACCACTACCAGACCAACGTGCCCCTGGGCGACGGCCCCGTGCTG
ATCCCCATCAACCACTACCTGAGCACTCAGACCAAGATCAGCAAGGACCGCAACGAGGCCCGCGACCACA
TGGTGCTCCTGGAGTCCTTCAGCGCCTGCTGCCACACCCACGGCATGGACGA
