>Addgene plasmid #58172 | mTagBFP-GFP2-FRET | addgene partial sequence | sequence record 114981 | CMV-F 5'-CGCAAATGGGCGGTAGGCGTG-3'
GTGAACCGTCAGATCCGCTAGCGCTACCGGACTCAGATCTCGAGCTCAAGCTTCGAATTCACCATGAGCG
AGCTGATTAAGGAGAACATGCACATGAAGCTGTACATGGAGGGCACCGTGGACAACCATCACTTCAAGTG
CACATCCGAGGGCGAAGGCAAGCCCTACGAGGGCACCCAGACCATGAGAATCAAGGTGGTCGAGGGCGGC
CCTCTCCCCTTCGCCTTCGACATCCTGGCTACTAGCTTCCTCTACGGCAGCAAGACCTTCATCAACCACA
CCCAGGGCATCCCCGACTTCTTCAAGCAGTCCTTCCCTGAGGGCTTCACATGGGAGAGAGTCACCACATA
CGAAGACGGGGGCGTGCTGACCGCTACCCAGGACACCAGCCTCCAGGACGGCTGCCTCATCTACAACGTC
AAGATCAGAGGGGTGAACTTCACATCCAACGGCCCTGTGATGCAGAAGAAAACACTCGGCTGGGAGGCCT
TCACCGAGACGCTGTACCCCGCTGACGGCGGCCTGGAAGGCAGAAACGACATGGCCCTGAAGCTCGTGGG
CGGGAGCCATCTGATCGCAAACATCAAGACCACATATAGATCCAAGAAACCCGCTAAGAACCTCAAGATG
CCTGGCGTCTACTATGTGGACTACAGACTGGAAAGAATCAAGGAGGCCAACAACGAGACCTACGTCGAGC
AGCACGAGGTGGCAGTGGCCAGATACTGCGACCTCCCTAGCAAACTGGGGCACAAGCTTAATTCCGGACT
CAGATCCCCACCGGTCGCCACCATGAGCGGGGGCGAGGAGCTGTTCGCCGGCATCGTGCCCGTGCTGATC
GAGCTGGACGGCGACGTGCACGGCCACAAGTTCA
