>Addgene plasmid #58172 | mTagBFP-GFP2-FRET | addgene partial sequence | sequence record 114985 | SV40pA-R 5'-GAAATTTGTGATGCTATTGC-3'
AGTTAACAACAACAATTGCATTCATTTTATGTTTCAGGTTCAGGGGGAGGTGTGGGAGGTTTTTTAAAGC
AAGTAAAACCTCTACAAATGTGGTATGGCTGATTATGATCTAGAGTCGCGGCCGCTTACCTGTACAGCTC
GTCCATGCCGTGGGTGTGGCAGCAGGCGCTGAAGGACTCCAGGAGCACCATGTGGTCGCGGGCCTCGTTG
CGGTCCTTGCTGATCTTGGTCTGAGTGCTCAGGTAGTGGTTGATGGGGATCAGCACGGGGCCGTCGCCCA
GGGGCACGTTGGTCTGGTAGTGGTCGGCCAGCTGCACGCCGCCGCCCTCGATGTTGTGGCGGGTCTTGAA
GTTAGCCTCCAGGCCGTTGTTGGCCTTGTCGGGGCGGATGTACACGTTGTGGCTGTTGAAGCTGTACTCC
AGCTTGTGGCCCAGGATGTTGCCGTCCTCCTTGAAGTCCTTGCCCTTCAGCTCGATGCGGTTCACCAGGG
TGTCGCCCTCGAACTTCACCTCGCCGCGGGTCTTGTACTTGCCGTCGTCCTGGAACTGGATGGTGCGCTC
CTGGATGTAGCCCTCGGGCATGGCGCTCTTGAAGAAGTCGTTCATCTTCATGTGCTCGGGGTAGCGGGCG
AAGCACTGGATGCCGTAGCAGAGGGTGGTCACCAGGGTGGGCCAGGGCACGGGCAGCTTGCCGGTGGTGC
AGATGAACTTGATCTCCAGCTTGCCGTAGTCGGCGTCGCCCTCGCCCTCGCCGCGCACGCTGAACTTGTG
GCCGTGCACGTCGCCGTCCAGCTCGATCAGCACGGGCACGATGCCGGCGAACAGCTCCTCGCCCCCGCTC
ATGGTGGCGACCGGTGGGGATCTGA
