>Addgene plasmid #58172 | mTagBFP-GFP2-FRET | depositor partial sequence | sequence record 114988 | assembled CMV-F and SV40pA-R sequences
GTGAACCGTCAGATCCGCTAGCGCTACCGGACTCAGATCTCGAGCTCAAGCTTCGAATTCACCATGAGCG
AGCTGATTAAGGAGAACATGCACATGAAGCTGTACATGGAGGGCACCGTGGACAACCATCACTTCAAGTG
CACATCCGAGGGCGAAGGCAAGCCCTACGAGGGCACCCAGACCATGAGAATCAAGGTGGTCGAGGGCGGC
CCTCTCCCCTTCGCCTTCGACATCCTGGCTACTAGCTTCCTCTACGGCAGCAAGACCTTCATCAACCACA
CCCAGGGCATCCCCGACTTCTTCAAGCAGTCCTTCCCTGAGGGCTTCACATGGGAGAGAGTCACCACATA
CGAAGACGGGGGCGTGCTGACCGCTACCCAGGACACCAGCCTCCAGGACGGCTGCCTCATCTACAACGTC
AAGATCAGAGGGGTGAACTTCACATCCAACGGCCCTGTGATGCAGAAGAAAACACTCGGCTGGGAGGCCT
TCACCGAGACGCTGTACCCCGCTGACGGCGGCCTGGAAGGCAGAAACGACATGGCCCTGAAGCTCGTGGG
CGGGAGCCATCTGATCGCAAACATCAAGACCACATATAGATCCAAGAAACCCGCTAAGAACCTCAAGATG
CCTGGCGTCTACTATGTGGACTACAGACTGGAAAGAATCAAGGAGGCCAACAACGAGACCTACGTCGAGC
AGCACGAGGTGGCAGTGGCCAGATACTGCGACCTCCCTAGCAAACTGGGGCACAAGCTTAATTCCGGACT
CAGATCCCCACCGGTCGCCACCATGAGCGGGGGCGAGGAGCTGTTCGCCGGCATCGTGCCCGTGCTGATC
GAGCTGGACGGCGACGTGCACGGCCACAAGTTCAGCGTGCGCGGCGAGGGCGAGGGCGACGCCGACTACG
GCAAGCTGGAGATCAAGTTCATCTGCACCACCGGCAAGCTGCCCGTGCCCTGGCCCACCCTGGTGACCAC
CCTCTGCTACGGCATCCAGTGCTTCGCCCGCTACCCCGAGCACATGAAGATGAACGACTTCTTCAAGAGC
GCCATGCCCGAGGGCTACATCCAGGAGCGCACCATCCAGTTCCAGGACGACGGCAAGTACAAGACCCGCG
GCGAGGTGAAGTTCGAGGGCGACACCCTGGTGAACCGCATCGAGCTGAAGGGCAAGGACTTCAAGGAGGA
CGGCAACATCCTGGGCCACAAGCTGGAGTACAGCTTCAACAGCCACAACGTGTACATCCGCCCCGACAAG
GCCAACAACGGCCTGGAGGCTAACTTCAAGACCCGCCACAACATCGAGGGCGGCGGCGTGCAGCTGGCCG
ACCACTACCAGACCAACGTGCCCCTGGGCGACGGCCCCGTGCTGATCCCCATCAACCACTACCTGAGCAC
TCAGACCAAGATCAGCAAGGACCGCAACGAGGCCCGCGACCACATGGTGCTCCTGGAGTCCTTCAGCGCC
TGCTGCCACACCCACGGCATGGACGAGCTGTACAGGTAAGCGGCCGCGACTCTAGATCATAATCAGCCAT
ACCACATTTGTAGAGGTTTTACTTGCTTTAAAAAACCTCCCACACCTCCCCCTGAACCTGAAACATAAAA
TGAATGCAATTGTTGTTGTTAACT
